Addgene plasmid #232500: pBEL2636
Purpose: Expression plasmid of of LetA with LetB(F468B)
Depositing lab: Gira Bhabha & Damian Ekiert. Depositing organization: Johns Hopkins University and School of Medicine. Publication: LetA defines a structurally distinct transporter family. Santarossa CC, Li Y, Yousef S, Hasdemir HS, Rodriguez CC, Haase MAB, Baek M, Coudray N, Pavek JG, Focke KN, Silverberg AL, Bautista C, Yeh JT, Marty MT, Baker D, Tajkhorshid E, Ekiert DC, Bhabha G. Nature. 2026 Jan 21. doi: 10.1038/s41586-025-09990-0. PubMed 41565823.
Backbone
  Vector backbone: pBAD
  Vector type: Bacterial Expression
Growth in bacteria
  Bacterial resistance: Ampicillin, 100 μg/mL
  Growth temperature: 37°C
  Growth strain: DH5alpha
  Copy number: High Copy
Gene/Insert
  Gene/Insert name: YebST (alt name: LetAB)
  Species: E. coli
  Mutation: LetB F468Amber
  Entrez Gene: letA (a.k.a. b1833, ECK1832, yebS); letB (a.k.a. b1834, ECK1833, yebT)
  Promoter: araBAD
  Tag / fusion protein: 6xHis2xQH-TEV (N terminal on insert)
  Cloning method: Gibson Cloning
Terms and licenses: Academic/Nonprofit Terms; Industry Terms: Not Available to Industry
Depositor comments: Please visit https://doi.org/10.1101/2025.03.21.644421 for bioRxiv preprint.
How to cite: pBEL2636 was a gift from Gira Bhabha & Damian Ekiert (Addgene plasmid # 232500 ; http://n2t.net/addgene:232500 ; RRID:Addgene_232500)
