[The description below was written by a language model from this plasmid's Addgene catalogue record and pLannotate feature annotations shown in this document.]
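Description:
pBEL2636 is an 8.5 kb bacterial expression plasmid built on a pBAD backbone for arabinose-inducible co-expression of the E. coli LetA and LetB proteins (also known as YebS and YebT). It replicates in E. coli from a high-copy ColE1/pMB1-type origin and is selected with ampicillin through the β-lactamase gene. An M13 phage origin is also present, along with non-functional remnants of pBR322-derived elements (fragments of bom, rop, the tetracycline resistance gene and its promoter). The araC regulator is encoded divergently from the araBAD promoter, so that transcription of the insert is repressed without L-arabinose and activated when it is added.

The payload is the native letAB (yebST) operon arrangement: the letA and letB reading frames lie in tandem downstream of the araBAD promoter and overlap slightly, as annotated, with the rrnB T1 and T2 terminators (and an adjacent 5S rRNA segment) closing the transcription unit. An N-terminal 6xHis-2xQH tag followed by a TEV protease cleavage site is recorded on the insert, which places it on LetA and allows affinity purification of the complex with subsequent tag removal. LetB carries an amber stop codon in place of Phe468. Such substitutions are generally used with an orthogonal suppressor tRNA/synthetase pair supplied separately to install a non-canonical amino acid at the site. The "F468B" notation may indicate a photo-crosslinking residue, but the record does not name the amino acid or the suppression system. The plasmid belongs to a study of LetA as a structurally distinct transporter family, in a pathway that contributes to membrane integrity.
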