Features (pLannotate 1.2.2; 15 found; start..end, strand, type, name):
     10..294     +  promoter       araBAD promoter: araBAD; promoter of the L-arabinose operon of E. coli; the araC regulatory gene is transcribed in the opposite direction (Guzman et al., 1995)
    382..1662    +  CDS            yebS: YEBS_ECOLI - Experimental evidence at protein level: Swiss-Prot protein existence level 1. Component of a transport pathway that contributes to membrane integrity. From Escherichia coli (strain K12).
   1634..4264    +  CDS            yebT: YEBT_ECOLI - Experimental evidence at protein level: Swiss-Prot protein existence level 1. Component of a transport pathway that contributes to membrane integrity (PubMed:27795327). May directly span the intermembrane space, facilitating the transport of substrates across the periplasm (Probable). From Escherichia coli (strain K12).
   4430..4545    +  ncRNA          5S rRNA: Accession: RF00001 - 5S ribosomal RNA
   4549..4635    +  terminator     rrnB T1 terminator: Escherichia coli rrnB; transcription terminator T1 from the E. coli rrnB gene
   4727..4754    +  terminator     rrnB T2 terminator: transcription terminator T2 from the E. coli rrnB gene
   4773..4864    +  promoter       AmpR promoter: bla
   4865..5725    +  CDS            AmpR: β-lactamase; bla; confers resistance to ampicillin, carbenicillin, and related antibiotics
   5767..6147    +  rep_origin     M13 ori (sequence partly withheld): M13 bacteriophage origin of replication; arrow indicates direction of (+) strand synthesis
   6333..6920    +  rep_origin     ori: high-copy-number ColE1/pMB1/pBR322/pUC origin of replication
   7106..7157    -  misc_feature   bom (fragment): basis of mobility region from pBR322
   7273..7312    -  CDS            rop (fragment): Rop protein, which maintains plasmids at low copy number; rop
   7313..7498    -  CDS            TcR (fragment): tetracycline efflux protein; tet; confers resistance to tetracycline
   7508..7526    +  promoter       tet promoter (fragment): E. coli promoter for tetracycline efflux protein gene
   7616..8494    -  CDS            araC: L-arabinose regulatory protein; araC
>Addgene plasmid #232500 | pBEL2636 | addgene full sequence | sequence record 464907 | Addgene NGS Result
CATTCAGAGAAGAAACCAATTGTCCATATTGCATCAGACATTGCCGTCACTGCGTCTTTTACTGGCTCTT
CTCGCTAACCAAACCGGTAACCCCGCTTATTAAAAGCATTCTGTAACAAAGCGGGACCAAAGCCATGACA
AAAACGCGTAACAAAAGTGTCTATAATCACGGCAGAAAAGTCCACATTGATTATTTGCACGGCGTCACAC
TTTGCTATGCCATAGCATTTTTATCCATAAGATTAGCGGATCCTACCTGACGCTTTTTATCGCAACTCTC
TACTGTTTCTCCATACCCGTTTTTTTGGGCTAGCCGAAGGGTGAATTATGCATCACCACCATCACCATCA
GCATCAACACGAAAATCTGTATTTTCAGGGGATGGCTCTTAACACACCACAAATTACGCCGACAAAAAAG
ATAACAGTGAGGGCAATCGGCGAGGAACTGCCGCGTGGTGATTACCAACGTTGCCCGCAATGTGACATGC
TGTTTAGCCTGCCCGAGATAAATTCTCATCAAAGTGCCTATTGTCCGCGCTGTCAGGCAAAAATTCGTGA
CGGGCGCGACTGGTCGCTAACGCGCCTGGCGGCAATGGCCTTCACCATGCTGTTGCTTATGCCGTTTGCC
TGGGGCGAACCGCTGTTGCATATCTGGCTGTTAGGCATTCGTATTGACGCCAACGTTATGCAAGGCATCT
GGCAAATGACCAAACAGGGCGATGCGATAACGGGGTCGATGGTCTTTTTCTGCGTTATTGGTGCCCCGCT
CATTCTGGTGACCTCCATAGCTTATTTATGGTTTGGTAACCGACTGGGAATGAATTTACGTCCGGTACTG
CTGATGCTTGAGCGACTTAAAGAGTGGGTAATGCTCGATATCTACCTGGTCGGCATTGGCGTTGCTTCTA
TAAAGGTACAGGATTATGCCCATATCCAGGCTGGTGTCGGCTTGTTCTCTTTTGTGGCGTTGGTGATTTT
AACGACGGTGACGTTGTCACATCTTAATGTCGAAGAACTGTGGGAGCGATTTTATCCGCAGCGCCCCGCT
ACGCGTAGGGACGAGAAACTTCGTGTCTGTCTTGGGTGCCATTTTACCGGCTATCCAGATCAGCGTGGTC
GCTGCCCGCGTTGCCATATCCCGCTACGCCTGCGTCGCCGTCATAGTCTGCAAAAATGCTGGGCGGCGCT
GTTAGCGTCAATCGTTTTATTGTTACCTGCCAACCTGTTGCCTATTTCTATCATTTATCTGAACGGAGGA
CGGCAGGAAGATACAATTCTTTCCGGAATTATGTCGCTGGCAAGTAGCAACATTGCGGTTGCAGGAATCG
TGTTTATCGCCAGTATTCTGGTACCGTTTACTAAAGTGATCGTCATGTTCACTTTACTGTTGAGCATTCA
TTTTAAATGCCAGCAAGGTTTACGCACACGCATTCTGTTACTGCGGATGGTGACCTGGATTGGTCGCTGG
TCGATGCTCGACCTGTTTGTCATATCTTTAACCATGTCGCTGATTAATCGCGATCAGATCCTCGCTTTTA
CTATGGGACCGGCTGCGTTTTATTTCGGCGCAGCGGTAATTTTGACTATTCTTGCTGTGGAATGGCTGGA
CAGCCGCTTACTTTGGGATGCACATGAGTCAGGAAACGCCCGCTTCGACGACTGAAGCGCAGATTAAAAA
TAAACGCCGTATCTCACCTTTCTGGCTGCTGCCGTTCATCGCGCTAATGATTGCCAGTTGGCTGATTTGG
GACAGTTATCAGGACCGGGGTAATACCGTCACCATCGACTTTATGTCGGCGGATGGTATTGTTCCAGGCC
GTACGCCTGTTCGTTATCAGGGCGTTGAAGTCGGAACAGTGCAGGATATCAGCCTCAGCGACGATCTTCG
TAAGATTGAAGTCAAGGTCAGCATCAAGTCCGATATGAAAGATGCGCTGCGCGAAGAGACTCAGTTCTGG
CTGGTGACGCCAAAAGCATCGTTGGCAGGTGTCTCCGGGCTGGACGCCCTCGTCGGTGGGAACTATATCG
GCATGATGCCGGGTAAAGGTAAAGAGCAGGATCACTTTGTCGCACTCGATACCCAACCGAAATATCGGCT
GGACAATGGCGATCTGATGATCCACCTGCAAGCCCCCGATCTCGGTTCGCTGAACAGCGGTTCATTGGTC
TATTTCCGCAAGATCCCGGTGGGAAAAGTCTACGACTATGCCATCAATCCCAACAAGCAAGGCGTGGTGA
TTGATGTCCTGATCGAGCGGCGTTTTACCGATCTGGTGAAAAAAGGTAGCCGTTTCTGGAACGTTTCCGG
CGTTGATGCCAACGTCAGTATCAGTGGCGCGAAGGTGAAACTGGAAAGCCTGGCGGCACTGGTTAACGGT
GCGATTGCCTTCGATTCACCAGAAGAGTCGAAACCTGCCGAGGCGGAAGATACCTTTGGTCTGTATGAAG
ATCTGGCCCACAGCCAGCGTGGCGTAATAATAAAACTGGAACTGCCGAGTGGGGCCGGATTAACCGCCGA
CTCGACGCCGTTAATGTATCAGGGGCTGGAAGTCGGACAGCTGACTAAACTGGATTTAAATCCTGGTGGT
AAAGTCACAGGGGAAATGACCGTTGATCCCAGCGTCGTTACCCTGCTTCGTGAAAATACCCGCATCGAAT
TACGCAACCCGAAATTATCCCTTAGCGATGCTAATCTCAGCGCCCTGCTGACCGGCAAAACCTTCGAGCT
GGTGCCCGGCGATGGCGAGCCACGCAAAGAGTTCGTTGTTGTGCCAGGCGAAAAAGCACTGCTGCATGAA
CCTGATGTTCTGACGCTGACCCTGACCGCGCCGGAAAGTTACGGTATTGATGCGGGTCAGCCGCTCATTC
TTCACGGCGTGCAGGTAGGCCAGGTTATCGATCGTAAACTCACCAGCAAAGGCGTCACCTTTACCGTCGC
CATCGAGCCTCAGCATCGCGAACTGGTAAAAGGCGATAGCAAATTTGTCGTCAACAGCCGTGTCGATGTG
AAGGTGGGGCTGGATGGCGTTGAGTAGCTCGGTGCCAGCGCCTCAGAATGGATCAATGGCGGGATACGTA
TTCTGCCGGGCGATAAAGGTGAGATGAAAGCCAGCTATCCACTGTATGCCAATTTGGAAAAAGCGCTGGA
GAACAGCCTTAGCGATTTACCCACCACAACCGTGAGTTTGAGTGCAGAGACGCTGCCGGATGTGCAGGCA
GGATCGGTAGTGCTGTACCGTAAATTTGAAGTTGGTGAAGTGATTACCGTGCGTCCGCGAGCTAACGCGT
TTGATATCGATCTGCATATTAAGCCGGAGTATCGCAACCTTCTGACCAGCAATAGCGTGTTCTGGGCAGA
AGGCGGGGCGAAAGTTCAGCTGAATGGTAGTGGTCTGACCGTACAGGCATCCCCGCTCTCCAGAGCATTA
AAGGGAGCCATTAGCTTCGACAACCTCAGCGGTGCCAGCGCCAGTCAGCGTAAAGGCGATAAGCGTATTC
TGTATGCTTCCGAAACAGCGGCCCGTGCGGTTGGCGGGCAGATTACGCTTCACGCTTTCGATGCCGGAAA
ACTGGCGGTCGGGATGCCAATTCGCTATCTCGGTATTGATATCGGGCAAATCCAGACGCTGGATCTGATT
ACCGCACGCAATGAAGTACAGGCAAAGGCGGTACTTTACCCGGAATATGTCCAGACCTTTGCTCGCGGTG
GTACGCGCTTCTCAGTGGTCACACCGCAAATTTCGGCAGCTGGCGTTGAGCATCTTGATACTATCCTCCA
GCCGTATATCAACGTCGAACCAGGCCGGGGCAATCCTCGCCGCGACTTTGAATTACAAGAGGCCACCATT
ACTGATTCGCGTTACCTGGATGGCTTAAGCATTATTGTTGAAGCGCCGGAAGCCGGTTCGTTAGGCATCG
GTACGCCTGTGCTGTTCCGTGGTCTGGAAGTCGGTACGGTTACAGGAATGACGCTGGGGACATTGTCAGA
TCGCGTGATGATTGCGATGCGCATCAGTAAACGCTATCAACACCTGGTGCGTAACAATTCCGTCTTCTGG
TTGGCATCGGGTTACAGTCTGGACTTTGGTCTGACGGGCGGCGTAGTGAAAACCGGCACCTTTAACCAGT
TTATCCGTGGCGGCATCGCCTTCGCCACGCCTCCGGGTACGCCACTGGCACCGAAAGCCCAGGAAGGCAA
ACACTTCCTGTTGCAGGAAAGTGAACCGAAAGAGTGGCGTGAATGGGGAACTGCGCTTCCCAAATAAGGT
ACCAAATTCCAGAAAAGAGACGCTGAAAAGCGTCTTTTTTCGTTTTGGTCCTGGTCTGAGGAATGGTTGT
AAGCTTGGCTGTTTTGGCGGATGAGAGAAGATTTTCAGCCTGATACAGATTAAATCAGAACGCAGAAGCG
GTCTGATAAAACAGAATTTGCCTGGCGGCAGTAGCGCGGTGGTCCCACCTGACCCCATGCCGAACTCAGA
AGTGAAACGCCGTAGCGCCGATGGTAGTGTGGGGTCTCCCCATGCGAGAGTAGGGAACTGCCAGGCATCA
AATAAAACGAAAGGCTCAGTCGAAAGACTGGGCCTTTCGTTTTATCTGTTGTTTGTCGGTGAACGCTCTC
CTGAGTAGGACAAATCCGCCGGGAGCGGATTTGAACGTTGCGAAGCAACGGCCCGGAGGGTGGCGGGCAG
GACGCCCGCCATAAACTGCCAGGCATCAAATTAAGCAGAAGGCCATCCTGACGGATGGCCTTTTTGCGTT
TCTACAAACTCTTTTGTTTATTTTTCTAAATACATTCAAATATGTATCCGCTCATGAGACAATAACCCTG
ATAAATGCTTCAATAATATTGAAAAAGGAAGAGTATGAGTATTCAACATTTCCGTGTCGCCCTTATTCCC
TTTTTTGCGGCATTTTGCCTTCCTGTTTTTGCTCACCCAGAAACGCTGGTGAAAGTAAAAGATGCTGAAG
ATCAGTTGGGTGCACGAGTGGGTTACATCGAACTGGATCTCAACAGCGGTAAGATCCTTGAGAGTTTTCG
CCCCGAAGAACGTTTTCCAATGATGAGCACTTTTAAAGTTCTGCTATGTGGCGCGGTATTATCCCGTGTT
GACGCCGGGCAAGAGCAACTCGGTCGCCGCATACACTATTCTCAGAATGACTTGGTTGAGTACTCACCAG
TCACAGAAAAGCATCTTACGGATGGCATGACAGTAAGAGAATTATGCAGTGCTGCCATAACCATGAGTGA
TAACACTGCGGCCAACTTACTTCTGACAACGATCGGAGGACCGAAGGAGCTAACCGCTTTTTTGCACAAC
ATGGGGGATCATGTAACTCGCCTTGATCGTTGGGAACCGGAGCTGAATGAAGCCATACCAAACGACGAGC
GTGACACCACGATGCCTGCAGCAATGGCAACAACGTTGCGCAAACTATTAACTGGCGAACTACTTACTCT
AGCTTCCCGGCAACAATTAATAGACTGGATGGAGGCGGATAAAGTTGCAGGACCACTTCTGCGCTCGGCC
CTTCCGGCTGGCTGGTTTATTGCTGATAAATCTGGAGCCGGTGAGCGTGGGTCTCGCGGTATCATTGCAG
CACTGGGGCCAGATGGTAAGCCCTCCCGTATCGTAGTTATCTACACGACGGGGAGTCAGGCAACTATGGA
TGAACGAAATAGACAGATCGCTGAGATAGGTGCCTCACTGATTAAGCATTGGTAACTGTCAGACCAAGTT
TACTCATATATACTTTAGATTGATT
[125 nt withheld, positions 5766-5890]
C
[141 nt withheld, positions 5892-6032]
CCTTTGACGTTGGAGTCCACGTTCTTT
[37 nt withheld, positions 6060-6096]
ACCCTATCTCGGGCTATTCTTTTGATTTATAAGGGATTTTGCCGATTTCGGCCTATTGGTTAAAAAATGA
GCTGATTTAACAAAAATTTAACGCGAATTTTAACAAAATATTAACGTTTACAATTTAAAAGGATCTAGGT
GAAGATCCTTTTTGATAATCTCATGACCAAAATCCCTTAACGTGAGTTTTCGTTCCACTGAGCGTCAGAC
CCCGTAGAAAAGATCAAAGGATCTTCTTGAGATCCTTTTTTTCTGCGCGTAATCTGCTGCTTGCAAACAA
AAAAACCACCGCTACCAGCGGTGGTTTGTTTGCCGGATCAAGAGCTACCAACTCTTTTTCCGAAGGTAAC
TGGCTCAGCAGAGCGCAGATACCAAATACTGTCCTTCTAGTGTAGCCGTAGTTAGGCCACCACTTCAAGA
ACTCTGTAGCACCGCCTACATACCTCGCTCTGCTAATCCTGTTACCAGTGGCTGCTGCCAGTGGCGATAA
GTCGTGTCTTACCGGGTTGGACTCAAGACGATAGTTACCGGATAAGGCGCAGCGGTCGGGCTGAACGGGG
GGTTCGTGCACACAGCCCAGCTTGGAGCGAACGACCTACACCGAACTGAGATACCTACAGCGTGAGCTAT
GAGAAAGCGCCACGCTTCCCGAAGGGAGAAAGGCGGACAGGTATCCGGTAAGCGGCAGGGTCGGAACAGG
AGAGCGCACGAGGGAGCTTCCAGGGGGAAACGCCTGGTATCTTTATAGTCCTGTCGGGTTTCGCCACCTC
TGACTTGAGCGTCGATTTTTGTGATGCTCGTCAGGGGGGCGGAGCCTATGGAAAAACGCCAGCAACGCGG
CCTTTTTACGGTTCCTGGCCTTTTGCTGGCCTTTTGCTCACATGTTCTTTCCTGCGTTATCCCCTGATTC
TGTGGATAACCGTATTACCGCCTTTGAGTGAGCTGATACCGCTCGCCGCAGCCGAACGACCGAGCGCAGC
GAGTCAGTGAGCGAGGAAGCGGAAGAGCGCCTGATGCGGTATTTTCTCCTTACGCATCTGTGCGGTATTT
CACACCGCATAGGGTCATGGCTGCGCCCCGACACCCGCCAACACCCGCTGACGCGCCCTGACGGGCTTGT
CTGCTCCCGGCATCCGCTTACAGACAAGCTGTGACCGTCTCCGGGAGCTGCATGTGTCAGAGGTTTTCAC
CGTCATCACCGAAACGCGCGAGGCAGAAGGAGATGGCGCCCAACAGTCCCCCGGCCACGGGGCCTGCCAC
CATACCCACGCCGAAACAAGCGCTCATGAGCCCGAAGTGGCGAGCCCGATCTTCCCCATCGGTGATGTCG
GCGATATAGGCGCCAGCAACCGCACCTGTGGCGCCGGTGATGCCGGCCACGATGCGTCCGGCGTAGAGGA
TCTGCTCATGTTTGACAGCTTATCATCGATGCATAATGTGCCTGTCAAATGGACGAAGCAGGGATTCTGC
AAACCCTATGCTACTCCGTCAAGCCGTCAATTGTCTGATTCGTTACCAATTATGACAACTTGACGGCTAC
ATCATTCACTTTTTCTTCACAACCGGCACGGAACTCGCTCGGGCTGGCCCCGGTGCATTTTTTAAATACC
CGCGAGAAATAGAGTTGATCGTCAAAACCAACATTGCGACCGACGGTGGCGATAGGCATCCGGGTGGTGC
TCAAAAGCAGCTTCGCCTGGCTGATACGTTGGTCCTCGCGCCAGCTTAAGACGCTAATCCCTAACTGCTG
GCGGAAAAGATGTGACAGACGCGACGGCGACAAGCAAACATGCTGTGCGACGCTGGCGATATCAAAATTG
CTGTCTGCCAGGTGATCGCTGATGTACTGACAAGCCTCGCGTACCCGATTATCCATCGGTGGATGGAGCG
ACTCGTTAATCGCTTCCATGCGCCGCAGTAACAATTGCTCAAGCAGATTTATCGCCAGCAGCTCCGAATA
GCGCCCTTCCCCTTGCCCGGCGTTAATGATTTGCCCAAACAGGTCGCTGAAATGCGGCTGGTGCGCTTCA
TCCGGGCGAAAGAACCCCGTATTGGCAAATATTGACGGCCAGTTAAGCCATTCATGCCAGTAGGCGCGCG
GACGAAAGTAAACCCACTGGTGATACCATTCGCGAGCCTCCGGATGACGACCGTAGTGATGAATCTCTCC
TGGCGGGAACAGCAAAATATCACCCGGTCGGCAAACAAATTCTCGTCCCTGATTTTTCACCACCCCCTGA
CCGCGAATGGTGAGATTGAGAATATAACCTTTCATTCCCAGCGGTCGGTCGATAAAAAAATCGAGATAAC
CGTTGGCCTCAATCGGCGTTAAACCCGCCACCAGATGGGCATTAAACGAGTATCCCGGCAGCAGGGGATC
ATTTTGCGCTTCAGCCATACTTTTCATACTCCCGC
